>Addgene plasmid #113893 | pHR-CMV-TetO2_mVenus | addgene full sequence | sequence record 220606 | Addgene NGS Result
CTAGAATTAATTCCGTGTATTCTATAGTGTCACCTAAATCGTATGTGTATGATACATAAGGTTATGTATT
AATTGTAGCCGCGTTCTAACGACAATATGTACAAGCCTAATTGTGTAGCATCTGGCTTACTGAAGCAGAC
CCTATCATCTCTCTCGTAAACTGCCGTCAGAGTCGGTTTGGTTGGACGAACCTTCTGAGTTTCTGGTAAC
GCCGTCCCGCACCCGGAAATGGTCAGCGAACCAATCAGCAGGGTCATCGCTAGCCAGATCCTCTACGCCG
GACGCATCGTGGCCGGCATCACCGGCGCCACAGGTGCGGTTGCTGGCGCCTATATCGCCGACATCACCGA
TGGGGAAGATCGGGCTCGCCACTTCGGGCTCATGAGCGCTTGTTTCGGCGTGGGTATGGTGGCAGGCCCC
GTGGCCGGGGGACTGTTGGGCGCCATCTCCTTGCATGCACCATTCCTTGCGGCGGCGGTGCTCAACGGCC
TCAACCTACTACTGGGCTGCTTCCTAATGCAGGAGTCGCATAAGGGAGAGCGTCGAATGGTGCACTCTCA
GTACAATCTGCTCTGATGCCGCATAGTTAAGCCAGCCCCGACACCCGCCAACACCCGCTGACGCGCCCTG
ACGGGCTTGTCTGCTCCCGGCATCCGCTTACAGACAAGCTGTGACCGTCTCCGGGAGCTGCATGTGTCAG
AGGTTTTCACCGTCATCACCGAAACGCGCGAGACGAAAGGGCCTCGTGATACGCCTATTTTTATAGGTTA
ATGTCATGATAATAATGGTTTCTTAGACGTCAGGTGGCACTTTTCGGGGAAATGTGCGCGGAACCCCTAT
TTGTTTATTTTTCTAAATACATTCAAATATGTATCCGCTCATGAGACAATAACCCTGATAAATGCTTCAA
TAATATTGAAAAAGGAAGAGTATGAGTATTCAACATTTCCGTGTCGCCCTTATTCCCTTTTTTGCGGCAT
TTTGCCTTCCTGTTTTTGCTCACCCAGAAACGCTGGTGAAAGTAAAAGATGCTGAAGATCAGTTGGGTGC
ACGAGTGGGTTACATCGAACTGGATCTCAACAGCGGTAAGATCCTTGAGAGTTTTCGCCCCGAAGAACGT
TTTCCAATGATGAGCACTTTTAAAGTTCTGCTATGTGGCGCGGTATTATCCCGTATTGACGCCGGGCAAG
AGCAACTCGGTCGCCGCATACACTATTCTCAGAATGACTTGGTTGAGTACTCACCAGTCACAGAAAAGCA
TCTTACGGATGGCATGACAGTAAGAGAATTATGCAGTGCTGCCATAACCATGAGTGATAACACTGCGGCC
AACTTACTTCTGACAACGATCGGAGGACCGAAGGAGCTAACCGCTTTTTTGCACAACATGGGGGATCATG
TAACTCGCCTTGATCGTTGGGAACCGGAGCTGAATGAAGCCATACCAAACGACGAGCGTGACACCACGAT
GCCTGTAGCAATGGCAACAACGTTGCGCAAACTATTAACTGGCGAACTACTTACTCTAGCTTCCCGGCAA
CAATTAATAGACTGGATGGAGGCGGATAAAGTTGCAGGACCACTTCTGCGCTCGGCCCTTCCGGCTGGCT
GGTTTATTGCTGATAAATCTGGAGCCGGTGAGCGTGGGTCTCGCGGTATCATTGCAGCACTGGGGCCAGA
TGGTAAGCCCTCCCGTATCGTAGTTATCTACACGACGGGGAGTCAGGCAACTATGGATGAACGAAATAGA
CAGATCGCTGAGATAGGTGCCTCACTGATTAAGCATTGGTAACTGTCAGACCAAGTTTACTCATATATAC
TTTAGATTGATTTAAAACTTCATTTTTAATTTAAAAGGATCTAGGTGAAGATCCTTTTTGATAATCTCAT
GACCAAAATCCCTTAACGTGAGTTTTCGTTCCACTGAGCGTCAGACCCCGTAGAAAAGATCAAAGGATCT
TCTTGAGATCCTTTTTTTCTGCGCGTAATCTGCTGCTTGCAAACAAAAAAACCACCGCTACCAGCGGTGG
TTTGTTTGCCGGATCAAGAGCTACCAACTCTTTTTCCGAAGGTAACTGGCTTCAGCAGAGCGCAGATACC
AAATACTGTTCTTCTAGTGTAGCCGTAGTTAGGCCACCACTTCAAGAACTCTGTAGCACCGCCTACATAC
CTCGCTCTGCTAATCCTGTTACCAGTGGCTGCTGCCAGTGGCGATAAGTCGTGTCTTACCGGGTTGGACT
CAAGACGATAGTTACCGGATAAGGCGCAGCGGTCGGGCTGAACGGGGGGTTCGTGCACACAGCCCAGCTT
GGAGCGAACGACCTACACCGAACTGAGATACCTACAGCGTGAGCTATGAGAAAGCGCCACGCTTCCCGAA
GGGAGAAAGGCGGACAGGTATCCGGTAAGCGGCAGGGTCGGAACAGGAGAGCGCACGAGGGAGCTTCCAG
GGGGAAACGCCTGGTATCTTTATAGTCCTGTCGGGTTTCGCCACCTCTGACTTGAGCGTCGATTTTTGTG
ATGCTCGTCAGGGGGGCGGAGCCTATGGAAAAACGCCAGCAACGCGGCCTTTTTACGGTTCCTGGCCTTT
TGCTGGCCTTTTGCTCACATGTTCTTTCCTGCGTTATCCCCTGATTCTGTGGATAACCGTATTACCGCCT
TTGAGTGAGCTGATACCGCTCGCCGCAGCCGAACGACCGAGCGCAGCGAGTCAGTGAGCGAGGAAGCGGA
AGAGCGCCCAATACGCAAACCGCCTCTCCCCGCGCGTTGGCCGATTCATTAATGCAGCTGTGGAATGTGT
GTCAGTTAGGGTGTGGAAAGTCCCCAGGCTCCCCAGCAGGCAGAAGTATGCAAAGCATGCATCTCAATTA
GTCAGCAACCAGGTGTGGAAAGTCCCCAGGCTCCCCAGCAGGCAGAAGTATGCAAAGCATGCATCTCAAT
TAGTCAGCAACCATAGTCCCGCCCCTAACTCCGCCCATCCCGCCCCTAACTCCGCCCAGTTCCGCCCATT
CTCCGCCCCATGGCTGACTAATTTTTTTTATTTATGCAGAGGCCGAGGCCGCCTCGGCCTCTGAGCTATT
CCAGAAGTAGTGAGGAGGCTTTTTTGGAGGCCTAGGCTTTTGCAAAAAGCTTGGACACAAGACAGGCTTG
CGAGATATGTTTGAGAATACCACTTTATCCCGCGTCAGGGAGAGGCAGTGCGTAAAAAGACGCGGACTCA
TGTGAAATACTGGTTTTTAGTGCGCCAGATCTCTATAATCTCGCGCAACCTATTTTCCCCTCGAACACTT
TTTAAGCCGTAGATAAACAGGCTGGGACACTTCACATGAGCGAAAAATACATCGTCACCTGGGACATGTT
GCAGATCCATGCACGTAAACTCGCAAGCCGACTGATGCCTTCTGAACAATGGAAAGGCATTATTGCCGTA
AGCCGTGGCGGTCTGTACCGGGTGCGTTACTGGCGCGTGAACTGGGTATTCGTCATGTCGATACCGTTTG
TATTTCCAGCTACGATCACGACAACCAGCGCGAGCTTAAAGTGCTGAAACGCGCAGAAGGCGATGGCGAA
GGCTTCATCGTTATTGATGACCTGGTGGATTCCGGTGGTACTGCGGTTGCGATTCGTGAAATGTATCCAA
AAGCGCACTTTGTCACCATCTTCGCAAAACCGGCTGGTCGTCCGCTGGTTGATGACTATGTTGTTGATAT
CCCGCAAGATACCTGGATTGAACAGCCGTGGGATATGGGCGTCGTATTCGTCCCGCCAATCTCCGGTCGC
TAATCTTTTCAACGCCTGGCACTGCCGGGCGTTGTTCTTTTTAACTTCAGGCGGGTTACAATAGTTTCCA
GTAAGTATTCTGGAGGCTGCATCCATGACACAGGCAAACCTGAGCGAAACCCTGTTCAAACCCCGCTTTA
AACATCCTGAAACCTCGACGCTAGTCCGCCGCTTTAATCACGGCGCACAACCGCCTGTGCAGTCGGCCCT
TGATGGTAAAACCATCCCTCACTGGTATCGCATGATTAACCGTCTGATGTGGATCTGGCGCGGCATTGAC
CCACGCGAAATCCTCGACGTCCAGGCACGTATTGTGATGAGCGATGCCGAACGTACCGACGATGATTTAT
ACGATACGGTGATTGGCTACCGTGGCGGCAACTGGATTTATGAGTGGGCCCCGGATCTTTGTGAAGGAAC
CTTACTTCTGTGGTGTGACATAATTGGACAAACTACCTACAGAGATTTAAAGCTCTAAGGTAAATATAAA
ATTTTTAAGTGTATAATGTGTTAAACTACTGATTCTAATTGTTTGTGTATTTTAGATTCCAACCTATGGA
ACTGATGAATGGGAGCAGTGGTGGAATGCCTTTAATGAGGAAAACCTGTTTTGCTCAGAAGAAATGCCAT
CTAGTGATGATGAGGCTACTGCTGACTCTCAACATTCTACTCCTCCAAAAAAGAAGAGAAAGGTAGAAGA
CCCCAAGGACTTTCCTTCAGAATTGCTAAGTTTTTTGAGTCATGCTGTGTTTAGTAATAGAACTCTTGCT
TGCTTTGCTATTTACACCACAAAGGAAAAAGCTGCACTGCTATACAAGAAAATTATGGAAAAATATTCTG
TAACCTTTATAAGTAGGCATAACAGTTATAATCATAACATACTGTTTTTTCTTACTCCACACAGGCATAG
AGTGTCTGCTATTAATAACTATGCTCAAAAATTGTGTACCTTTAGCTTTTTAATTTGTAAAGGGGTTAAT
AAGGAATATTTGATGTATAGTGCCTTGACTAGAGATCATAATCAGCCATACCACATTTGTAGAGGTTTTA
CTTGCTTTAAAAAACCTCCCACACCTCCCCCTGAACCTGAAACATAAAATGAATGCAATTGTTGTTGTTA
ACTTGTTTATTGCAGCTTATAATGGTTACAAATAAAGCAATAGCATCACAAATTTCACAAATAAAGCATT
TTTTTCACTGCATTCTAGTTGTGGTTTGTCCAAACTCATCAATGTATCTTATCATGTCTGGATCAACTGG
ATAACTCAAGCTAACCAAAATCATCCCAAACTTCCCACCCCATACCCTATTACCACTGCCAATTACCTGT
GGTTTCATTTACTCTAAACCTGTGATTCCTCTGAATTATTTTCATTTTAAAGAAATTGTATTTGTTAAAT
ATGTACTACAAACTTAGTAGTTGGAAGGGCTAATTCACTCCCAAAGAAGACAAGATATCCTTGATCTGTG
GATCTACCACACACAAGGCTACTTCCCTGATTAGCAGAACTACACACCAGGGCCAGGGGTCAGATATCCA
CTGACCTTTGGATGGTGCTACAAGCTAGTACCAGTTGAGCCAGATAAGGTAGAAGAGGCCAATAAAGGAG
AGAACACCAGCTTGTTACACCCTGTGAGCCTGCATGGGATGGATGACCCGGAGAGAGAAGTGTTAGAGTG
GAGGTTTGACAGCCGCCTAGCATTTCATCACGTGGCCCGAGAGCTGCATCCGGAGTACTTCAAGAACTGC
TGATATCGAGCTTGCTACAAGGGACTTTCCGCTGGGGACTTTCCAGGGAGGCGTGGCCTGGGCGGGACTG
GGGAGTGGCGAGCCCTCAGATCCTGCATATAAGCAGCTGCTTTTTGCCTGTACTGGGTCTCTCTGGTTAG
ACCAGATCTGAGCCTGGGAGCTCTCTGGCTAACTAGGGAACCCACTGCTTAAGCCTCAATAAAGCTTGCC
TTGAGTGCTTCAAGTAGTGTGTGCCCGTCTGTTGTGTGACTCTGGTAACTAGAGATCCCTCAGACCCTTT
TAGTCAGTGTGGAAAATCTCTAGCAGTGGCGCCCGAACAGGGACTTGAAAGCGAAAGGGAAACCAGAGGA
GCTCTCTCGACGCAGGACTCGGCTTGCTGAAGCGCGCACGGCAAGAGGCGAGGGGCGGCGACTGGTGAGT
ACGCCAAAAATTTTGACTAGCGGAGGCTAGAAGGAGAGAGATGGGTGCGAGAGCGTCAGTATTAAGCGGG
GGAGAATTAGATCGCGATGGGAAAAAATTCGGTTAAGGCCAGGGGGAAAGAAAAAATATAAATTAAAACA
TATAGTATGGGCAAGCAGGGAGCTAGAACGATTCGCAGTTAATCCTGGCCTGTTAGAAACATCAGAAGGC
TGTAGACAAATACTGGGACAGCTACAACCATCCCTTCAGACAGGATCAGAAGAACTTAGATCATTATATA
ATACAGTAGCAACCCTCTATTGTGTGCATCAAAGGATAGAGATAAAAGACACCAAGGAAGCTTTAGACAA
GATAGAGGAAGAGCAAAACAAAAGTAAGACCACCGCACAGCAAGCGGCCGGCCGCTGATCTTCAGACCTG
GAGGAGGAGATATGAGGGACAATTGGAGAAGTGAATTATATAAATATAAAGTAGTAAAAATTGAACCATT
AGGAGTAGCACCCACCAAGGCAAAGAGAAGAGTGGTGCAGAGAGAAAAAAGAGCAGTGGGAATAGGAGCT
TTGTTCCTTGGGTTCTTGGGAGCAGCAGGAAGCACTATGGGCGCAGCGTCAATGACGCTGACGGTACAGG
CCAGACAATTATTGTCTGGTATAGTGCAGCAGCAGAACAATTTGCTGAGGGCTATTGAGGCGCAACAGCA
TCTGTTGCAACTCACAGTCTGGGGCATCAAGCAGCTCCAGGCAAGAATCCTGGCTGTGGAAAGATACCTA
AAGGATCAACAGCTCCTGGGGATTTGGGGTTGCTCTGGAAAACTCATTTGCACCACTGCTGTGCCTTGGA
ATGCTAGTTGGAGTAATAAATCTCTGGAACAGATTTGGAATCACACGACCTGGATGGAGTGGGACAGAGA
AATTAACAATTACACAAGCTTAATACACTCCTTAATTGAAGAATCGCAAAACCAGCAAGAAAAGAATGAA
CAAGAATTATTGGAATTAGATAAATGGGCAAGTTTGTGGAATTGGTTTAACATAACAAATTGGCTGTGGT
ATATAAAATTATTCATAATGATAGTAGGAGGCTTGGTAGGTTTAAGAATAGTTTTTGCTGTACTTTCTAT
AGTGAATAGAGTTAGGCAGGGATATTCACCATTATCGTTTCAGACCCACCTCCCAACCCCGAGGGGACCC
GACAGGCCCGAAGGAATAGAAGAAGAAGGTGGAGAGAGAGACAGAGACAGATCCATTCGATTAGTGAACG
GATCTCGACGGTATCGCCAAATGGCAGTATTCATCCACAATTTTAAAAGAAAAGGGGGGATTGGGGGGTA
CAGTGCAGGGGAAAGAATAGTAGACATAATAGCAACAGACATACAAACTAAAGAATTACAAAAACAAATT
ACAAAAATTCAAAATTTTCGGGTTTATTACAGGGACAGCAGAGATCCAGTTTGGATCGATAAGCTTGATA
TCGAATTGCTGCAGCCCCGATAGTCGACTACATTTATATTGGCTCATGTCCAATATGACCGCCATGTTGA
CATTGATTATTGACTAGTTATTAATAGTAATCAATTACGGGGTCATTAGTTCATAGCCCATATATGGAGT
TCCGCGTTACATAACTTACGGTAAATGGCCCGCCTGGCTGACCGCCCAACGACCCCCGCCCATTGACGTC
AATAATGACGTATGTTCCCATAGTAACGCCAATAGGGACTTTCCATTGACGTCAATGGGTGGAGTATTTA
CGGTAAACTGCCCACTTGGCAGTACATCAAGTGTATCATATGCCAAGTCCGCCCCCTATTGACGTCAATG
ACGGTAAATGGCCCGCCTGGCATTATGCCCAGTACATGACCTTACGGGACTTTCCTACTTGGCAGTACAT
CTACGTATTAGTCATCGCTATTACCATGGTGATGCGGTTTTGGCAGTACACCAATGGGCGTGGATAGCGG
TTTGACTCACGGGGATTTCCAAGTCTCCACCCCATTGACGTCAATGGGAGTTTGTTTTGGCACCAAAATC
AACGGGACTTTCCAAAATGTCGTAATAACCCCGCCCCGTTGACGCAAATGGGCGGTAGGCGTGTACGGTG
GGAGGTCTATATAAGCAGAGCTCTCCCTATCAGTGATAGAGATCTCCCTATCAGTGATAGAGATCGTCGT
CGTGCTCGTTTAGTGAACCGTCTGATCTCAACAAGCTGTCTAGAGAATTCGCCACCATGGTGAGCAAGGG
CGAGGAGCTGTTCACCGGGGTGGTGCCCATCCTGGTCGAGCTGGACGGCGACGTAAACGGCCACAAGTTC
AGCGTGTCCGGCGAGGGCGAGGGCGATGCCACCTACGGCAAGCTGACCCTGAAGCTGATCTGCACCACCG
GCAAGCTGCCCGTGCCCTGGCCCACCCTCGTGACCACCCTGGGCTACGGCCTGCAGTGCTTCGCCCGCTA
CCCCGACCACATGAAGCAGCACGACTTCTTCAAGTCCGCCATGCCCGAAGGCTACGTCCAGGAGCGCACC
ATCTTCTTCAAGGACGACGGCAACTACAAGACCCGCGCCGAGGTGAAGTTCGAGGGCGACACCCTGGTGA
ACCGCATCGAGCTGAAGGGCATCGACTTCAAGGAGGACGGCAACATCCTGGGGCACAAGCTGGAGTACAA
CTACAACAGCCACAACGTCTATATCACCGCCGACAAGCAGAAGAACGGCATCAAGGCCAACTTCAAGATC
CGCCACAACATCGAGGACGGCGGCGTGCAGCTCGCCGACCACTACCAGCAGAACACCCCCATCGGCGACG
GCCCCGTGCTGCTGCCCGACAACCACTACCTGAGCTACCAGTCCAAGCTGAGCAAAGACCCCAACGAGAA
GCGCGATCACATGGTCCTGCTGGAGTTCGTGACCGCCGCCGGGATCACTCTCGGCATGGACGAGCTGTAC
AAGTAATGACTCGAGGACTCTTGAGTCGAGCTGCAGGCATGCAAGCTTGATATCGTACGTATCGATAATC
AACCTCTGGATTACAAAATTTGTGAAAGATTGACTGGTATTCTTAACTATGTTGCTCCTTTTACGCTATG
TGGATACGCTGCTTTAATGCCTTTGTATCATGCTATTGCTTCCCGTATGGCTTTCATTTTCTCCTCCTTG
TATAAATCCTGGTTGCTGTCTCTTTATGAGGAGTTGTGGCCCGTTGTCAGGCAACGTGGCGTGGTGTGCA
CTGTGTTTGCTGACGCAACCCCCACTGGTTGGGGCATTGCCACCACCTGTCAGCTCCTTTCCGGGACTTT
CGCTTTCCCCCTCCCTATTGCCACGGCGGAACTCATCGCCGCCTGCCTTGCCCGCTGCTGGACAGGGGCT
CGGCTGTTGGGCACTGACAATTCCGTGGTGTTGTCGGGGAAATCATCGTCCTTTCCTTGGCTGCTCGCCT
GTGTTGCCACCTGGATTCTGCGCGGGACGTCCTTCTGCTACGTCCCTTCGGCCCTCAATCCAGCGGACCT
TCCTTCCCGCGGCCTGCTGCCGGCTCTGCGGCCTCTTCCGCGTCTTCGCCTTCGCCCTCAGACGAGTCGG
ATCTCCCTTTGGGCCGCCTCCCCGCATCGATACCGTCGTCCACGAGGGAATTAATTCGAGCTCCGTACCT
TTAAGACCAATGACTTACAAGGCAGCTGTAGATCTTAGCCACTTTTTAAAAGAAAAGGGGGGACTGGAAG
GGCTAATTCACTCCCAACGAAGACAAGATCTGCTTTTTGCTTGTACTGGGTCTCTCTGGTTAGACCAGAT
CTGAGCCTGGGAGCTCTCTGGCTAACTAGGGAACCCACTGCTTAAGCCTCAATAAAGCTTGCCTTGAGTG
CTTCAAGTAGTGTGTGCCCGTCTGTTGTGTGACTCTGGTAACTAGAGATCCCTCAGACCCTTTTAGTCAG
TGTGGAAAATCTCTAGCAGCAA
Features (pLannotate 1.2.2; 34 found; start..end, strand, type, name):
     21..39      -  promoter       SP6 promoter: promoter for bacteriophage SP6 RNA polymerase
    267..546     +  CDS            TcR (fragment): tetracycline efflux protein; tet; confers resistance to tetracycline
    547..595     -  misc_feature   bom (fragment): basis of mobility region from pBR322
    697..732     -  CDS            rop (fragment): Rop protein, which maintains plasmids at low copy number; rop
    827..931     +  promoter       AmpR promoter: bla
    932..1792    +  CDS            AmpR: β-lactamase; bla; confers resistance to ampicillin, carbenicillin, and related antibiotics
   1963..2551    +  rep_origin     ori: high-copy-number ColE1/pMB1/pBR322/pUC origin of replication
   2734..2790    +  CDS            lacI (fragment): lac repressor; lacI; The lac repressor binds to the lac operator to inhibit transcription in E. coli. This inhibition can be relieved by adding lactose or isopropyl-β-D-thiogalactopyranoside (IPTG).
   2797..3126    +  promoter       SV40 promoter: SV40 enhancer and early promoter
   3326..3445    +  CDS            gpt (fragment): XGPT_ECOLI - Also known as gpp, gxu. Experimental evidence at protein level: Swiss-Prot protein existence level 1. Purine salvage pathway enzyme that catalyzes the transfer of the ribosyl-5-phosphate group from 5-phospho-alpha-D-ribose 1- diphosphate (PRPP) to the N9 position of the 6-oxopurines guanine and xanthine to form the corresponding ribonucleotides GMP (guanosine 5'- monophosphate) and XMP (xanthosine 5'-monophosphate), with the release of PPi. To a lesser extent, also acts on hypoxanthine (PubMed:9100006, PubMed:3886014). Does not ribophosphorylate adenine (PubMed:3886014). From Esch
   3445..3780    +  CDS            gpt (fragment): XGPT_ECOLI - Also known as gpp, gxu. Experimental evidence at protein level: Swiss-Prot protein existence level 1. Purine salvage pathway enzyme that catalyzes the transfer of the ribosyl-5-phosphate group from 5-phospho-alpha-D-ribose 1- diphosphate (PRPP) to the N9 position of the 6-oxopurines guanine and xanthine to form the corresponding ribonucleotides GMP (guanosine 5'- monophosphate) and XMP (xanthosine 5'-monophosphate), with the release of PPi. To a lesser extent, also acts on hypoxanthine (PubMed:9100006, PubMed:3886014). Does not ribophosphorylate adenine (PubMed:3886014). From Esch
   3875..4180    +  CDS            frsA (fragment): FRSA_ECOLI - Also known as yafA. Experimental evidence at protein level: Swiss-Prot protein existence level 1. Catalyzes the hydrolysis of esters (PubMed:15808744). Displays esterase activity toward pNP-butyrate (PubMed:15808744). May stimulate mixed-acid fermentation by acting as a fermentation/respiration switch that down-regulates respiration and up- regulates fermentation rates (PubMed:15169777). From Escherichia coli (strain K12).
   4184..4258    +  CDS            small t antigen (fragment): SV40 (simian virus 40) small t antigen
   4260..4325    +  intron         small t intron: SV40 (simian virus 40) small t antigen intron
   4455..4475    +  CDS            SV40 NLS: nuclear localization signal of SV40 (simian virus 40) large T antigen
   4794..4877    +  CDS            large T antigen (fragment): large T antigen from SV40 (simian virus 40)
   4900..5034    +  polyA_signal   SV40 poly(A) signal: SV40 polyadenylation signal
   5201..5530    +  CDS            nef (fragment): NEF_HV1BR - Experimental evidence at protein level: Swiss-Prot protein existence level 1. Extracellular Nef protein targets CD4(+) T-lymphocytes for apoptosis by interacting with CXCR4 surface receptors (PubMed:14990729). From Human immunodeficiency virus type 1 group M subtype B (isolate BRU/LAI) (HIV-1).
   5578..5835    +  LTR            5' LTR (truncated): truncated 5' long terminal repeat (LTR) from HIV-1
   5882..6007    +  misc_feature   HIV-1 Ψ: packaging signal of human immunodeficiency virus type 1
   5991..6329    +  CDS            HIV-1 gag (fragment): gag protein from human immunodeficiency virus 1; gag
   6504..6737    +  misc_feature   RRE: The Rev response element (RRE) of HIV-1 allows for Rev-dependent mRNA export from the nucleus to the cytoplasm.
   7114..7214    +  CDS            Rev (fragment): human immunodeficiency virus 1 (HIV-1) Rev protein; rev; enhances nuclear export of unspliced and incompletely spliced viral mRNAs
   7251..7368    +  misc_feature   cPPT/CTS: central polypurine tract and central termination sequence of HIV-1
   7405..7437    -  misc_feature   MCS (fragment): pBluescript multiple cloning site
   7489..7868    +  enhancer       CMV enhancer: human cytomegalovirus immediate early enhancer
   7870..8069    +  promoter       CMV promoter: human cytomegalovirus (CMV) immediate early promoter
   8074..8093    +  promoter       PLtetO-1 promoter (fragment): modified phage lambda PL promoter with tet operator sites (Lutz and Bujard, 1997)
   8095..8114    +  promoter       PLtetO-1 promoter (fragment): modified phage lambda PL promoter with tet operator sites (Lutz and Bujard, 1997)
   8124..8147    +  promoter       tight TRE promoter (fragment): Tet-responsive promoter PTight, consisting of seven tet operator sequences followed by the minimal CMV promoter
   8177..8896    +  CDS            mVenus: Venus YFP with monomerizing A206K mutation (Nagai et al., 2002; Kremers et al., 2006) mammalian codon-optimized
   8957..9545    +  misc_feature   WPRE: woodchuck hepatitis virus posttranscriptional regulatory element
   9585..9653    +  CDS            nef (fragment): NEF_HV1Z2 - Experimental evidence at protein level: Swiss-Prot protein existence level 1. Extracellular Nef protein targets CD4(+) T-lymphocytes for apoptosis by interacting with CXCR4 surface receptors. From Human immunodeficiency virus type 1 group M subtype D (isolate Z2/CDC-Z34) (HIV-1).
   9655..9888    +  LTR            3' LTR (ΔU3): self-inactivating 3' long terminal repeat (LTR) from HIV-1
