[The description below was written by a language model from this plasmid's Addgene catalogue record and pLannotate feature annotations shown in this document.]
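Description:
pHR-CMV-TetO2_mVenus is an HIV-1-derived lentiviral transfer plasmid of about 9.9 kb, built on the pHR-CMV-TetO2 backbone for constitutive or inducible expression of cytosolic monomeric Venus in mammalian cells. It is propagated in E. coli as a high-copy plasmid through a ColE1/pUC-type origin and selected with ampicillin via the β-lactamase gene. The bacterial portion also carries remnants of older vector lineages, including fragments of TcR, bom, rop and lacI. An SV40 promoter followed by gpt sequence, SV40 small t intron and SV40 poly(A) signal lies outside the viral genome; gpt is annotated only as fragments, and the record assigns this region no function.

The region to be packaged is bounded by a truncated 5' LTR and a self-inactivating ΔU3 3' LTR. It contains the Ψ packaging signal with adjoining gag sequence, the Rev response element for Rev-dependent nuclear export of the genomic RNA, and the cPPT/CTS, which aids transduction. Packaging and envelope functions are absent and must be supplied in trans.

The internal expression cassette uses the CMV immediate-early enhancer and promoter followed by two tet operator sites, which the annotation software detects as short PLtetO-1 and TRE fragments. In cells expressing the Tet repressor, transcription is blocked until tetracycline or doxycycline is added, while in cells lacking the repressor the promoter behaves constitutively. The mammalian codon-optimized mVenus coding sequence (A206K monomerizing mutation) sits between retained EcoRI and XhoI sites and is followed by a WPRE, which enhances transcript stability and expression. mVenus fluorescence is the only listed mammalian marker, allowing identification or sorting of transduced cells. The plasmid belongs to a vector suite for lentiviral generation of cell lines producing soluble and membrane proteins at scale.
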