Addgene plasmid #113893: pHR-CMV-TetO2_mVenus
Purpose: Mammalian (inducible) expression of cytosolic mVenus
Depositing lab: A. Radu Aricescu. Depositing organization: University of Oxford. Publication: Lentiviral transduction of mammalian cells for fast, scalable and high-level production of soluble and membrane proteins. Elegheert J, Behiels E, Bishop B, Scott S, Woolley RE, Griffiths SC, Byrne EFX, Chang VT, Stuart DI, Jones EY, Siebold C, Aricescu AR. Nat Protoc. 2018 Nov 19. pii: 10.1038/s41596-018-0075-9. doi: 10.1038/s41596-018-0075-9. PubMed 30455477.
Backbone
  Vector backbone: pHR-CMV-TetO2
  Vector type: Lentiviral
  Selectable markers: mVenus
Growth in bacteria
  Bacterial resistance: Ampicillin, 100 μg/mL
  Growth temperature: 37°C
  Growth strain: NEB Stable
  Copy number: High Copy
Gene/Insert
  Gene/Insert name: monomeric Venus
  Insert size (bp): 735
  Promoter: CMV-MIE-TetO2
  Cloning method: Restriction Enzyme; 5′ cloning site EcoRI (not destroyed); 3′ cloning site XhoI (not destroyed)
  Sequencing primers: 5′ CGTCGTCGTGCTCGTTTAGTG; 3′ CATTAAAGCAGCGTATCCACATAGC
Terms and licenses: Academic/Nonprofit Terms; Industry Terms: Not Available to Industry
How to cite: pHR-CMV-TetO2_mVenus was a gift from A. Radu Aricescu (Addgene plasmid # 113893 ; http://n2t.net/addgene:113893 ; RRID:Addgene_113893)
